Addgene plasmid #196761: pGG-PIP23
Purpose: Contains XLG2 promoter
Depositing lab: Marc Somssich. Depositing organization: University of Melbourne. Publication: Resolving spatially distinct phytohormone response zones in Arabidopsis thaliana roots colonized by Fusarium oxysporum. Calabria J, Wang L, Rast-Somssich MI, Chen HW, Watt M, Persson S, Andersen TG, Idnurm A, Somssich M. J Exp Bot. 2025 Jan 17:erae516. doi: 10.1093/jxb/erae516. PubMed 39823275.
Backbone
  Vector backbone: pGGA000
  Total vector size (bp): 3942
  Vector type: GreenGate (GG) Entry Vector
Growth in bacteria
  Bacterial resistance: Ampicillin, 100 μg/mL
  Growth temperature: 37°C
  Growth strain: DH5alpha
  Copy number: High Copy
Gene/Insert
  Gene/Insert name: EXTRA-LARGE GTP-BINDING PROTEIN 2 (alt names: XLG2; AT4G34390)
  Species: A. thaliana (mustard weed)
  Insert size (bp): 1256
  Entrez Gene: XLG2 (a.k.a. AT4G34390, F10M10.160, F10M10_160, extra-large GTP-binding protein 2)
Terms and licenses: Academic/Nonprofit Terms; Industry Terms: Not Available to Industry
Depositor comments: Please visit https://doi.org/10.1101/2022.12.20.521292 for bioRxiv preprint.
How to cite: pGG-PIP23 was a gift from Marc Somssich (Addgene plasmid # 196761 ; http://n2t.net/addgene:196761 ; RRID:Addgene_196761)
