[The description below was written by a language model from this plasmid's Addgene catalogue record and pLannotate feature annotations shown in this document.]
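Description:
pGG-PIP23 is a GreenGate entry vector built on the pGGA000 backbone, the entry module that in the GreenGate Golden Gate cloning system holds the promoter part of a plant expression cassette. The 3,942 bp plasmid is a small, high-copy E. coli cloning vector. It replicates from a ColE1/pUC-type origin and is selected with ampicillin through the β-lactamase gene driven by its own bla promoter. The remaining annotated backbone elements are remnants of the parental cloning vector: a CAP binding site, lac promoter and lac operator, fragments of lacI, lacZα, rop and the pBR322 bom region, and SP6 and T7 phage promoters that face inward from either side of the cloning site.

The payload is a 1,256 bp fragment from the Arabidopsis thaliana gene EXTRA-LARGE GTP-BINDING PROTEIN 2 (XLG2, AT4G34390), which the record describes as the XLG2 promoter rather than coding sequence. The feature table does not annotate this insert, but the unannotated stretch of about 1.3 kb between the SP6 and T7 promoters matches its expected position and size. The plasmid carries no reporter, terminator or plant selection marker and cannot be used on its own for plant transformation. It serves as a building block that is combined with other GreenGate entry modules (tags, coding sequences, terminators and resistance cassettes) and a destination vector in a type IIS restriction-ligation assembly, yielding binary constructs in which the XLG2 promoter drives a chosen gene or reporter. The associated publication concerns spatially distinct phytohormone response zones in Arabidopsis roots colonized by Fusarium oxysporum, which suggests use of the promoter in reporter lines, although the record does not state the specific downstream constructs.
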