Features (pLannotate 1.2.2; 12 found; start..end, strand, type, name):
     96..200     +  promoter       AmpR promoter: bla
    201..1061    +  CDS            AmpR: β-lactamase; bla; confers resistance to ampicillin, carbenicillin, and related antibiotics
   1232..1820    +  rep_origin     ori: high-copy-number ColE1/pMB1/pBR322/pUC origin of replication
   2003..2095    +  CDS            lacI (fragment): lac repressor; lacI; The lac repressor binds to the lac operator to inhibit transcription in E. coli. This inhibition can be relieved by adding lactose or isopropyl-β-D-thiogalactopyranoside (IPTG).
   2108..2129    +  protein_bind   CAP binding site: CAP binding activates transcription in the presence of cAMP. E. coli catabolite activator protein
   2144..2174    +  promoter       lac promoter: promoter for the E. coli lac operon
   2182..2198    +  protein_bind   lac operator: The lac repressor binds to the lac operator to inhibit transcription in E. coli. This inhibition can be relieved by adding lactose or isopropyl-β-D-thiogalactopyranoside (IPTG). lac repressor encoded by lacI
   2212..2230    +  promoter       SP6 promoter: promoter for bacteriophage SP6 RNA polymerase
   3529..3547    -  promoter       T7 promoter: promoter for bacteriophage T7 RNA polymerase
   3549..3701    +  CDS            lacZα (fragment): LacZα fragment of β-galactosidase; lacZ fragment
   3707..3806    -  misc_feature   bom (fragment): basis of mobility region from pBR322
   3908..1       -  CDS            rop (fragment) (across the origin): Rop protein, which maintains plasmids at low copy number; rop
>Addgene plasmid #196761 | pGG-PIP23 | addgene full sequence | sequence record 396348 | Addgene NGS Result
GACGAAAGGGCCTCGTGATACGCCTATTTTTATAGGTTAATGTCATGATAATAATGGTTTCTTAGACGTC
AGGTGGCACTTTTCGGGGAAATGTGCGCGGAACCCCTATTTGTTTATTTTTCTAAATACATTCAAATATG
TATCCGCTCATGAGACAATAACCCTGATAAATGCTTCAATAATATTGAAAAAGGAAGAGTATGAGTATTC
AACATTTCCGTGTCGCCCTTATTCCCTTTTTTGCGGCATTTTGCCTTCCTGTTTTTGCTCACCCAGAAAC
GCTGGTGAAAGTAAAAGATGCTGAAGATCAGTTGGGTGCACGAGTGGGTTACATCGAACTGGATCTCAAC
AGCGGTAAGATCCTTGAGAGTTTTCGCCCCGAAGAACGTTTTCCAATGATGAGCACTTTTAAAGTTCTGC
TATGTGGCGCGGTATTATCCCGTATTGACGCCGGGCAAGAGCAACTCGGTCGCCGCATACACTATTCTCA
GAATGACTTGGTTGAGTACTCACCAGTCACAGAAAAGCATCTTACGGATGGCATGACAGTAAGAGAATTA
TGCAGTGCTGCCATAACCATGAGTGATAACACTGCGGCCAACTTACTTCTGACAACGATCGGAGGACCGA
AGGAGCTAACCGCTTTTTTGCACAACATGGGGGATCATGTAACTCGCCTTGATCGTTGGGAACCGGAGCT
GAATGAAGCCATACCAAACGACGAGCGTGACACCACGATGCCTGTAGCAATGGCAACAACGTTGCGCAAA
CTATTAACTGGCGAACTACTTACTCTAGCTTCCCGGCAACAATTAATAGACTGGATGGAGGCGGATAAAG
TTGCAGGACCACTTCTGCGCTCGGCCCTTCCGGCTGGCTGGTTTATTGCTGATAAATCTGGAGCCGGTGA
GCGTGGCTCTCGAGGTATCATTGCAGCACTGGGGCCAGATGGTAAGCCCTCCCGTATCGTAGTTATCTAC
ACGACGGGGAGTCAGGCAACTATGGATGAACGAAATAGACAGATCGCTGAGATAGGTGCCTCACTGATTA
AGCATTGGTAACTGTCAGACCAAGTTTACTCATATATACTTTAGATTGATTTAAAACTTCATTTTTAATT
TAAAAGGATCTAGGTGAAGATCCTTTTTGATAATCTCATGACCAAAATCCCTTAACGTGAGTTTTCGTTC
CACTGAGCGTCAGACCCCGTAGAAAAGATCAAAGGATCTTCTTGAGATCCTTTTTTTCTGCGCGTAATCT
GCTGCTTGCAAACAAAAAAACCACCGCTACCAGCGGTGGTTTGTTTGCCGGATCAAGAGCTACCAACTCT
TTTTCCGAAGGTAACTGGCTTCAGCAGAGCGCAGATACCAAATACTGTTCTTCTAGTGTAGCCGTAGTTA
GGCCACCACTTCAAGAACTCTGTAGCACCGCCTACATACCTCGCTCTGCTAATCCTGTTACCAGTGGCTG
CTGCCAGTGGCGATAAGTCGTGTCTTACCGGGTTGGACTCAAGACGATAGTTACCGGATAAGGCGCAGCG
GTCGGGCTGAACGGGGGGTTCGTGCACACAGCCCAGCTTGGAGCGAACGACCTACACCGAACTGAGATAC
CTACAGCGTGAGCTATGAGAAAGCGCCACGCTTCCCGAAGGGAGAAAGGCGGACAGGTATCCGGTAAGCG
GCAGGGTCGGAACAGGAGAGCGCACGAGGGAGCTTCCAGGGGGAAACGCCTGGTATCTTTATAGTCCTGT
CGGGTTTCGCCACCTCTGACTTGAGCGTCGATTTTTGTGATGCTCGTCAGGGGGGCGGAGCCTATGGAAA
AACGCCAGCAACGCGGCCTTTTTACGGTTCCTGGCCTTTTGCTGGCCTTTTGCTCACATGTTCTTTCCTG
CGTTATCCCCTGATTCTGTGGATAACCGTATTACCGCCTTTGAGTGAGCTGATACCGCTCGCCGCAGCCG
AACGACCGAGCGCAGCGAGTCAGTGAGCGAGGAAGCGGAAGAGCGCCCAATACGCAAACCGCCTCTCCCC
GCGCGTTGGCCGATTCATTAATGCAGCTGGCACGACAGGTTTCCCGACTGGAAAGCGGGCAGTGAGCGCA
ACGCAATTAATGTGAGTTAGCTCACTCATTAGGCACCCCAGGCTTTACACTTTATGCTTCCGGCTCGTAT
GTTGTGTGGAATTGTGAGCGGATAACAATTTCACACGAGCTATTTAGGTGACACTATAGAAGTGAAGCTT
GGTCTCAACCTGAGTGGAGGAGCATAGTGTGATTATTTACGAGAGTGTCACGTCGTCACGAGAGCCATAT
TCACGCCGGGAAAGAGACAGAGGATTGATTTCATTTTTATGACTAAGTCAACGGAGAGGTTTGTGCCACG
CTAGCTGGTGTGAGAATCAAAGTCGGGTTAATGGTTTTCACGTAATGAGTTTTTTGGTTATTTTTTTCTT
TAAAAAAAATGTTTGAAACGAAATTGAATTATTTATTTATTTTCCATAAATTTGTAAGATAACAAGAACA
AAGACCGAATCAAACATATATATTTGTTTTCTTTAGTGGTCTATGTCGTGGTTGCAACTTTATAACTTGG
AATTTTGGATGAGTCGTTTTCCTCTTCATTAGAATTAGTCTTTCTATATTATTATAATATAGGATGTTGA
TATTTTTTAATTGATTTTCCAACCTGGAAATATCCACCCAAAGTTGTTAGAAATTACTAATCTTTGTGAA
TTTACTGTTACCATTTAAACCTAATCTATCTTTATGAGCAAAAAAAAAAAAGTCTTATTCAATCACTTAA
CCGAAAACATTTCCACAACCGGGATCATCATATATGTCTCTGCGCCTCTCTTTGATAAATACTTAAATAG
GGTCAACACCTCCGGTTTTCTATTAACCGTGTAATTCGGGTTATGCGAACATTATTGCAGGACCGAAGAT
ATATTTACGAAATTGCCCTCTCTCTTTGACTCCATCAACGCCTTTCGCAACGCATCGTTTTCAACTCCCC
TAACCCGCGTTGACGGCAAGAATTTTCCCGGAAAATAACTCATTTTTCCTTTTGATTGCAGAGAAAATAA
AAAACAAAGAGAAAGTCTTCCCCTTTTTTTGTCAAGTCCTCGTCTTTTACTAGTGTATACGATCCAACCC
ATCTTTCTGTCTTTCTTCTTTTTGTTTACTTCTTCTGCAAATTCCCTTTTCCCGGAAAATTTATTTGCTG
ATTTTTCTTCCTTCCATCGCCACTTTCCTGGAAAAAAAAACTAAATTTCGTCTCTTTCTTTAAGCTAAAG
GAGCTTTCTGTGATCAATTTTTTCTATATTTCTGTAGTTGCGTTCTTATTTCACGCGCTTTGTGATTTGA
TTATTTAAGCCACTAATGGCTTAGGATCTGTATATTATCACTTCATGAATTCTCGTTTTCTCGGATAAGT
TGTTAAGTTTCTAAATTAGGGAATTTTAGGAATTAGGGCTTTTTTGGGTTTGTATGTGTGCTTGATTGGG
TAAGAAGAACATGAGACCGAATTCTCGCCCTATAGTGAGTCGTATTACCTGGCCGTCGTTTTACAACGTC
GTGACTGGGAAAACCCTGGCGTTACCCAACTTAATCGCCTTGCAGCACATCCCCCTTTCGCCAGCTGGCG
TAATAGCGAAGAGGCCCGCACCGATCGCCCTTCCCAACAGTTGCGCAGCCTGAATGGCGAATGGCGCCTG
ATGCGGTATTTTCTCCTTACGCATCTGTGCGGTATTTCACACCGCATATGGTGCACTCTCAGTACAATCT
GCTCTGATGCCGCATAGTTAAGCCAGCCCCGACACCCGCCAACACCCGCTGACGCGCCCTGACGGGCTTG
TCTGCTCCCGGCATCCGCTTACAGACAAGCTGTGACCGTCTCCGGGAGCTGCATGTGTCAGAGGTTTTCA
CCGTCATCACCGAAACGCGCGA
